>Addgene plasmid #18851 | pAG416GPD-SEC7-Cerulean | addgene partial sequence | sequence record 24741 | EGFP-N 5'-CGTCGCCGTCCAGCTCGACCAG-3'
CCCGGGANGCTCTCGCCCTTGCTCCCATTAAGCTTGATATCGAATTCCTGCAGCCCATCACCACTTTGTA
CAAGAAAGCTGGGTCATCAGTAGAAAGGTATAATTCACCAACTCTGCTTAGAAATTGTTTTATAGCATGT
CTCAACTCCGTTGGAACGCTCTTATCTAATATTTGAATCACCAGAGCATACATAGCAGGACAGTATAGTC
TAAAGTCTTCATCATCAAATTCGTAGTAACCTTGTAATATTTCAACTATCACTGAACGCCAGGCATTGAT
ACTACGTTCCATGGTTCTATCATCCAAAGAAACATAACCCTCTACGACCTGGATGCAAATGGTGATCAGA
CGAGTTATTAAATCAGCCTTCTTCTCATCATCGTTCAGATACAACTGAAACATAATGTCAAGGAGAACTG
CAGCAGCACTCGTTTCTTGTTTCAACAGGTTTGGTATTTTATCAACTACACGAGCCTCTACTAGTCTTGT
TCTTAACCCATAATCTTCATTAAAGTCACGAGAAAATTCGTACGATTTCTCCAACAATCTTGTAATTCTA
ATGGCTTCCTTGTAAGGGATACAGTGGGCAAAATCTTCGTTCTCGAATAATTCGTTGAGCAGCTCTATCA
TCAAAAGCTGTAAAACACATTTGACAACAATAGAATTCTTGATGTTTATTCTCCTACGTATATCTTCGTT
ACTTTCGTTTCGTTTCATGTGCTATTGGNAAGGNTTGGNNGNGGAAANGGGGGNTGGGGAATNAGNNNTN
NTTTCCGGNGGGNCCTTTGCGGCGGAACGGAATTGCCNTNATTAAGCTAGTTTG
