[The description below was written by a language model from this plasmid's Addgene catalogue record.]
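Description:
pAG416GPD-SEC7-Cerulean is a yeast expression plasmid built on the pAG416GPD backbone, which the record traces to pRS416. It is maintained in E. coli under ampicillin selection. No feature table is supplied, so the yeast replication elements and selectable marker are not explicitly listed. By the standard naming convention of the pRS416 family, the "416" designation implies a low-copy centromeric (CEN/ARS) plasmid carrying the URA3 auxotrophic marker, and "GPD" implies the strong constitutive glyceraldehyde-3-phosphate dehydrogenase promoter driving the insert. These points are inferred from the name rather than stated in the fields. The recorded backbone is about 7.5 kb without the insert.

The payload is the Saccharomyces cerevisiae SEC7 gene (YDR170C), an insert of roughly 6 kb, fused at its C terminus to the cyan fluorescent protein Cerulean. Although the cloning method field reads restriction enzyme, both cloning sites are given as Gateway cloning, indicating that the open reading frame was introduced by Gateway recombination into a destination vector that supplies the in-frame fluorescent tag. Sec7 is a guanine nucleotide exchange factor for Arf GTPases and is widely used as a marker of the late Golgi, or trans-Golgi network, in budding yeast. A Cerulean fusion therefore provides a cyan organelle marker that can be imaged in live cells alongside yellow or red fluorescent proteins.

The associated publication concerns the disruption of Rab homeostasis by alpha-synuclein. This is consistent with use of the plasmid as a compartment marker in studies of vesicle trafficking defects in a yeast model, although the record does not describe the specific experiments.
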