Addgene plasmid #18851: pAG416GPD-SEC7-Cerulean
Depositing lab: Susan Lindquist. Depositing organization: Whitehead Institute for Biomedical Research. Publication: The Parkinson's disease protein alpha-synuclein disrupts cellular Rab homeostasis. Gitler AD, Bevis BJ, Shorter J, Strathearn KE, Hamamichi S, Su LJ, Caldwell KA, Caldwell GA, Rochet JC, McCaffery JM, Barlowe C, Lindquist S. Proc Natl Acad Sci U S A. 2008 Jan 8. 105(1):145-50. 10.1073/pnas.0710685105 PubMed 18162536.
Backbone
  Vector backbone: pAG416GPD
  Backbone manufacturer: pRS416
  Backbone size w/o insert (bp): 7497
  Vector type: Yeast Expression
Growth in bacteria
  Bacterial resistance: Ampicillin, 100 μg/mL
  Growth temperature: 37°C
  Growth strain: DH5alpha
  Copy number: Unknown
Gene/Insert
  Gene/Insert name: SEC7
  Species: S. cerevisiae (budding yeast)
  Insert size (bp): 6029
  Entrez Gene: SEC7 (a.k.a. YDR170C)
  Tag / fusion protein: Cerulean (C terminal on insert)
  Cloning method: Restriction Enzyme; 5′ cloning site GATEWAY CLONING (not destroyed); 3′ cloning site GATEWAY CLONING (not destroyed)
  Sequencing primers: 5′ EGFP-C
Terms and licenses: Academic/Nonprofit Terms; Industry Terms: Not Available to Industry
How to cite: pAG416GPD-SEC7-Cerulean was a gift from Susan Lindquist (Addgene plasmid # 18851 ; http://n2t.net/addgene:18851 ; RRID:Addgene_18851)
